Addgene plasmid #135472: pCAGGS_VP30_MARV
Purpose: Mammalian expression vector encoding Marburg virus VP30 gene under control of the AG promoter
Depositing lab: Elke Mühlberger. Depositing organization: Boston University Medical Campus. Publication: A Chimeric Lloviu Virus Minigenome System Reveals that the Bat-Derived Filovirus Replicates More Similarly to Ebolaviruses than Marburgviruses. Manhart WA, Pacheco JR, Hume AJ, Cressey TN, Deflube LR, Muhlberger E. Cell Rep. 2018 Sep 4;24(10):2573-2580.e4. doi: 10.1016/j.celrep.2018.08.008. PubMed 30184492.
Backbone
  Vector backbone: pCAGGS
  Vector type: Mammalian Expression
Growth in bacteria
  Bacterial resistance: Ampicillin, 100 μg/mL
  Growth temperature: 37°C
  Growth strain: DH5alpha
  Copy number: High Copy
Gene/Insert
  Gene/Insert name: VP30
  Species: Marburg marburgvirus, Musoke variant
  Mutation: None
  Promoter: AG
  Cloning method: Restriction Enzyme; 5′ cloning site SmaI/StuI (destroyed during cloning); 3′ cloning site SmaI (destroyed during cloning)
  Sequencing primers: 5′ Unknown
Terms and licenses: Academic/Nonprofit Terms; Industry Terms: Not Available to Industry
Depositor comments: VP30 gene flanked by BamHI sites
How to cite: pCAGGS_VP30_MARV was a gift from Elke Mühlberger (Addgene plasmid # 135472 ; http://n2t.net/addgene:135472 ; RRID:Addgene_135472)
