[The description below was written by a language model from this plasmid's Addgene catalogue record and pLannotate feature annotations shown in this document.]
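Description:
pCAGGS_VP30_MARV is a mammalian expression plasmid built on the pCAGGS backbone that carries the unmutated VP30 gene of Marburg virus (Musoke variant). It is maintained in E. coli through a high-copy ColE1/pUC-type origin and selected with ampicillin via the β-lactamase gene and its own promoter. The backbone also retains remnants of lac regulatory sequence (lac promoter, operator, CAP site and short lacI fragments), along with an SV40 origin of replication and SV40 poly(A) signal. The SV40 origin can support episomal amplification in cells expressing large T antigen. No mammalian selection marker is annotated, so the plasmid is suited to transient transfection.

The VP30 open reading frame is driven by the promoter the record calls "AG", which the feature tables show as the composite CAG arrangement. This consists of the human CMV immediate-early enhancer, the chicken β-actin promoter and a chimeric chicken β-actin/rabbit β-globin intron, giving strong constitutive expression in many cell types. A short β-globin exon fragment lies just upstream of the insert, and transcripts end at the rabbit β-globin polyadenylation signal. No epitope tag or reporter is annotated. The gene was inserted by blunt-end restriction cloning that destroyed the flanking sites, and the depositor notes that it is flanked by BamHI sites.

VP30 is a filovirus nucleocapsid-associated transcription factor, and the associated publication concerns filovirus minigenome systems, so this plasmid most likely serves as a support plasmid supplying VP30 in trans for such replication and transcription assays. Two sequence records exist, a depositor sequence of 5,917 nt and a partial NGS assembly of 5,877 nt. They show the same feature layout, except that the NGS record annotates the β-actin promoter as fragments.
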