Features (pLannotate 1.2.2; 17 found; start..end, strand, type, name):
      4..383     +  enhancer       CMV enhancer: human cytomegalovirus immediate early enhancer
    386..661     +  promoter       chicken β-actin promoter: No description available
    662..1674    +  intron         chimeric intron: chimera between introns from chicken β-actin and rabbit β-globin
   1672..1743    +  CDS            HBB (fragment): HBB_LEPEU - Experimental evidence at protein level: Swiss-Prot protein existence level 1. Involved in oxygen transport from the lung to the various peripheral tissues. From Lepus europaeus (European hare).
   1768..2610    +  CDS            VP30: VP30_MABVM - Experimental evidence at protein level: Swiss-Prot protein existence level 1. Acts as a transcription anti-termination factor immediately after transcription initiation, but does not affect transcription elongation. This function has been found to be dependent on the formation of an RNA secondary structure at the transcription start site of the first gene (By similarity). From Lake Victoria marburgvirus (strain Musoke-80) (MARV) (Marburg virus (strain Kenya/Musoke/1980)).
   3005..3060    +  polyA_signal   β-globin poly(A) signal: rabbit β-globin polyadenylation signal (Gil and Proudfoot, 1987)
   3444..3460    -  protein_bind   lac operator: The lac repressor binds to the lac operator to inhibit transcription in E. coli. This inhibition can be relieved by adding lactose or isopropyl-β-D-thiogalactopyranoside (IPTG). lac repressor encoded by lacI
   3468..3498    -  promoter       lac promoter: promoter for the E. coli lac operon
   3513..3534    -  protein_bind   CAP binding site: CAP binding activates transcription in the presence of cAMP. E. coli catabolite activator protein
   3547..3586    -  CDS            lacI (fragment): lac repressor; lacI; The lac repressor binds to the lac operator to inhibit transcription in E. coli. This inhibition can be relieved by adding lactose or isopropyl-β-D-thiogalactopyranoside (IPTG).
   3593..3615    +  promoter       SV40 promoter (fragment): SV40 enhancer and early promoter
   3639..3774    +  rep_origin     SV40 ori: SV40 origin of replication
   3794..3928    +  polyA_signal   SV40 poly(A) signal: SV40 polyadenylation signal
   3930..3984    -  CDS            lacI (fragment): lac repressor; lacI; The lac repressor binds to the lac operator to inhibit transcription in E. coli. This inhibition can be relieved by adding lactose or isopropyl-β-D-thiogalactopyranoside (IPTG).
   4167..4755    -  rep_origin     ori: high-copy-number ColE1/pMB1/pBR322/pUC origin of replication
   4926..5786    -  CDS            AmpR: β-lactamase; bla; confers resistance to ampicillin, carbenicillin, and related antibiotics
   5787..5891    -  promoter       AmpR promoter: bla
>Addgene plasmid #135472 | pCAGGS_VP30_MARV | depositor full sequence | sequence record 262552 | pCAGGS_VP30_MARV sequence 5917 bps
GTCGACATTGATTATTGACTAGTTATTAATAGTAATCAATTACGGGGTCATTAGTTCATAGCCCATATAT
GGAGTTCCGCGTTACATAACTTACGGTAAATGGCCCGCCTGGCTGACCGCCCAACGACCCCCGCCCATTG
ACGTCAATAATGACGTATGTTCCCATAGTAACGCCAATAGGGACTTTCCATTGACGTCAATGGGTGGACT
ATTTACGGTAAACTGCCCACTTGGCAGTACATCAAGTGTATCATATGCCAAGTACGCCCCCTATTGACGT
CAATGACGGTAAATGGCCCGCCTGGCATTATGCCCAGTACATGACCTTATGGGACTTTCCTACTTGGCAG
TACATCTACGTATTAGTCATCGCTATTACCATGGGTCGAGGTGAGCCCCACGTTCTGCTTCACTCTCCCC
ATCTCCCCCCCCTCCCCACCCCCAATTTTGTATTTATTTATTTTTTAATTATTTTGTGCAGCGATGGGGG
CGGGGGGGGGGGGGGCGCGCGCCAGGCGGGGCGGGGCGGGGCGAGGGGCGGGGCGGGGCGAGGCGGAGAG
GTGCGGCGGCAGCCAATCAGAGCGGCGCGCTCCGAAAGTTTCCTTTTATGGCGAGGCGGCGGCGGCGGCG
GCCCTATAAAAAGCGAAGCGCGCGGCGGGCGGGAGTCGCTGCGTTGCCTTCGCCCCGTGCCCCGCTCCGC
GCCGCCTCGCGCCGCCCGCCCCGGCTCTGACTGACCGCGTTACTCCCACAGGTGAGCGGGCGGGACGGCC
CTTCTCCTCCGGGCTGTAATTAGCGCTTGGTTTAATGACGGCTCGTTTCTTTTCTGTGGCTGCGTGAAAG
CCTTAAAGGGCTCCGGGAGGGCCCTTTGTGCGGGGGGGAGCGGCTCGGGGGGTGCGTGCGTGTGTGTGTG
CGTGGGGAGCGCCGCGTGCGGCCCGCGCTGCCCGGCGGCTGTGAGCGCTGCGGGCGCGGCGCGGGGCTTT
GTGCGCTCCGCGTGTGCGCGAGGGGAGCGCGGCCGGGGGCGGTGCCCCGCGGTGCGGGGGGGCTGCGAGG
GGAACAAAGGCTGCGTGCGGGGTGTGTGCGTGGGGGGGTGAGCAGGGGGTGTGGGCGCGGCGGTCGGGCT
GTAACCCCCCCCTGCACCCCCCTCCCCGAGTTGCTGAGCACGGCCCGGCTTCGGGTGCGGGGCTCCGTGC
GGGGCGTGGCGCGGGGCTCGCCGTGCCGGGCGGGGGGTGGCGGCAGGTGGGGGTGCCGGGCGGGGCGGGG
CCGCCTCGGGCCGGGGAGGGCTCGGGGGAGGGGCGCGGCGGCCCCGGAGCGCCGGCGGCTGTCGAGGCGC
GGCGAGCCGCAGCCATTGCCTTTTATGGTAATCGTGCGAGAGGGCGCAAGGGACTTCCTTTGTCCCAAAT
CTGTGCGGAGCCGAAATCTGGGAGGCGCCGCCGCACCCCCTCTAGCGGGCGCGGGGCGAAGCGGTGCGGC
GCCGGCAGGAAGGAAATGGGCGGGGAGGGCCTTCGTGCGTCGCCGCGCCGCCGTCCCCTTCTCCCTCTCC
AGCCTCGGGGCTGTCCGCGGGGGGACGGCTGCCTTCGGGGGGGACGGGGCAGGGCGGGGTTCGGCTTCTG
GCGTGTGACCGGCAGCTCTAGAGCCTCTGCTAACCATGTTCATGCCTTCTTCTTTTTCCTACAGCTCCTG
GGCAACGTGCTGGTTATTGTGCTGTCTCATCATTTTGGCAAAGAATTCCTCGAGGGTACCCCCGGGGAGC
TCACTAGTGGATCCAAAATGCAACAACCTCGCGGAAGAAGTCGAACCCGCAACCACCAAGTCACACCGAC
TATATATCATGAAACTCAATTGCCCTCCAAACCTCATTATACCAATTATCATCCACGTGCAAGATCGATG
AGCTCAACCCGTAGTAGTGCAGAAAGTAGTCCCACCAATCATATTCCCCGTGCTCGACCACCCTCAACAT
TCAACTTATCGAAACCCCCTCCTCCTCCAAAAGACATGTGCAGGAACATGAAAATTGGATTGCCGTGCGC
TGATCCCACTTGTAATAGAGATCATGACCTTGATAATCTAACAAATCGTGAACTTTTGCTATTGATGGCC
CGAAAAATGCTCCCCAATACAGACAAGACCTTTAGAAGTCCGCAGGACTGTGGATCACCGTCTCTTTCTA
AAGGTCTCTCAAAAGATAAACAGGAGCAAACGAAAGATGTGTTGACCTTGGAAAATCTAGGACACATTCT
GAGCTATCTCCACAGATCAGAAATTGGGAAATTGGATGAGACATCACTTCGTGCAGCATTAAGTCTGACG
TGTGCTGGAATTCGAAAGACGAATAGATCCTTGATCAACACCATGACAGAATTACACATGAACCATGAAA
ATCTCCCGCAAGACCAAAACGGTGTTATCAAGCAGACCTATACAGGTATTCACCTTGACAAAGGAGGTCA
ATTCGAAGCCGCCTTATGGCAAGGTTGGGATAAGAGATCGATATCTCTATTCGTACAAGCAGCTTTATAT
GTAATGAACAATATCCCCTGTGAATCATCAATCAGTGTGCAAGCCTCATACGATCATTTTATTCTTCCTC
AAAGTCAAGGTAAAGGACAGTGATTATTGTTCGAAAGTTGACAATTTGATCACTTTCAGTTTTCAGTTTC
AACCCTTATCGCGAGACTTGAATACAATCCTACTAACTTCAATAAGTGACCCCAAATTCAAGTTTGCTGA
AAGCTAAGATGACAATGATCACTAGTTCATTGTAAATTACTCGATCAAAATGTTCTTAAGCTATCTTAAG
CTTACTGATGCGGCTCTGCTTCACTTTTCTTTTGATTTTAAAGCCATAGCTATATCTAAGTGTCTAATTA
ACAACTTGTACCTCTGGATCCCTGCAGCTCGAGAGGGGGGCGGCCGCGAGCTCTTAATTAGCTAGCAGAT
CTTTTTCCCTCTGCCAAAAATTATGGGGACATCATGAAGCCCCTTGAGCATCTGACTTCTGGCTAATAAA
GGAAATTTATTTTCATTGCAATAGTGTGTTGGAATTTTTTGTGTCTCTCACTCGGAAGGACATATGGGAG
GGCAAATCATTTAAAACATCAGAATGAGTATTTGGTTTAGAGTTTGGCAACATATGCCCATATGCTGGCT
GCCATGAACAAAGGTGGCTATAAAGAGGTCATCAGTATATGAAACAGCCCCCTGCTGTCCATTCCTTATT
CCATAGAAAAGCCTTGACTTGAGGTTAGATTTTTTTTATATTTTGTTTTGTGTTATTTTTTTCTTTAACA
TCCCTAAAATTTTCCTTACATGTTTTACTAGCCAGATTTTTCCTCCTCTCCTGACTACTCCCAGTCATAG
CTGTCCCTCTTCTCTTATGAAGATCCCTCGACCTGCAGCCCAAGCTTGGCGTAATCATGGTCATAGCTGT
TTCCTGTGTGAAATTGTTATCCGCTCACAATTCCACACAACATACGAGCCGGAAGCATAAAGTGTAAAGC
CTGGGGTGCCTAATGAGTGAGCTAACTCACATTAATTGCGTTGCGCTCACTGCCCGCTTTCCAGTCGGGA
AACCTGTCGTGCCAGCGGATCCGCATCTCAATTAGTCAGCAACCATAGTCCCGCCCCTAACTCCGCCCAT
CCCGCCCCTAACTCCGCCCAGTTCCGCCCATTCTCCGCCCCATGGCTGACTAATTTTTTTTATTTATGCA
GAGGCCGAGGCCGCCTCGGCCTCTGAGCTATTCCAGAAGTAGTGAGGAGGCTTTTTTGGAGGCCTAGGCT
TTTGCAAAAAGCTAACTTGTTTATTGCAGCTTATAATGGTTACAAATAAAGCAATAGCATCACAAATTTC
ACAAATAAAGCATTTTTTTCACTGCATTCTAGTTGTGGTTTGTCCAAACTCATCAATGTATCTTATCATG
TCTGGATCCGCTGCATTAATGAATCGGCCAACGCGCGGGGAGAGGCGGTTTGCGTATTGGGCGCTCTTCC
GCTTCCTCGCTCACTGACTCGCTGCGCTCGGTCGTTCGGCTGCGGCGAGCGGTATCAGCTCACTCAAAGG
CGGTAATACGGTTATCCACAGAATCAGGGGATAACGCAGGAAAGAACATGTGAGCAAAAGGCCAGCAAAA
GGCCAGGAACCGTAAAAAGGCCGCGTTGCTGGCGTTTTTCCATAGGCTCCGCCCCCCTGACGAGCATCAC
AAAAATCGACGCTCAAGTCAGAGGTGGCGAAACCCGACAGGACTATAAAGATACCAGGCGTTTCCCCCTG
GAAGCTCCCTCGTGCGCTCTCCTGTTCCGACCCTGCCGCTTACCGGATACCTGTCCGCCTTTCTCCCTTC
GGGAAGCGTGGCGCTTTCTCAATGCTCACGCTGTAGGTATCTCAGTTCGGTGTAGGTCGTTCGCTCCAAG
CTGGGCTGTGTGCACGAACCCCCCGTTCAGCCCGACCGCTGCGCCTTATCCGGTAACTATCGTCTTGAGT
CCAACCCGGTAAGACACGACTTATCGCCACTGGCAGCAGCCACTGGTAACAGGATTAGCAGAGCGAGGTA
TGTAGGCGGTGCTACAGAGTTCTTGAAGTGGTGGCCTAACTACGGCTACACTAGAAGGACAGTATTTGGT
ATCTGCGCTCTGCTGAAGCCAGTTACCTTCGGAAAAAGAGTTGGTAGCTCTTGATCCGGCAAACAAACCA
CCGCTGGTAGCGGTGGTTTTTTTGTTTGCAAGCAGCAGATTACGCGCAGAAAAAAAGGATCTCAAGAAGA
TCCTTTGATCTTTTCTACGGGGTCTGACGCTCAGTGGAACGAAAACTCACGTTAAGGGATTTTGGTCATG
AGATTATCAAAAAGGATCTTCACCTAGATCCTTTTAAATTAAAAATGAAGTTTTAAATCAATCTAAAGTA
TATATGAGTAAACTTGGTCTGACAGTTACCAATGCTTAATCAGTGAGGCACCTATCTCAGCGATCTGTCT
ATTTCGTTCATCCATAGTTGCCTGACTCCCCGTCGTGTAGATAACTACGATACGGGAGGGCTTACCATCT
GGCCCCAGTGCTGCAATGATACCGCGAGACCCACGCTCACCGGCTCCAGATTTATCAGCAATAAACCAGC
CAGCCGGAAGGGCCGAGCGCAGAAGTGGTCCTGCAACTTTATCCGCCTCCATCCAGTCTATTAATTGTTG
CCGGGAAGCTAGAGTAAGTAGTTCGCCAGTTAATAGTTTGCGCAACGTTGTTGCCATTGCTACAGGCATC
GTGGTGTCACGCTCGTCGTTTGGTATGGCTTCATTCAGCTCCGGTTCCCAACGATCAAGGCGAGTTACAT
GATCCCCCATGTTGTGCAAAAAAGCGGTTAGCTCCTTCGGTCCTCCGATCGTTGTCAGAAGTAAGTTGGC
CGCAGTGTTATCACTCATGGTTATGGCAGCACTGCATAATTCTCTTACTGTCATGCCATCCGTAAGATGC
TTTTCTGTGACTGGTGAGTACTCAACCAAGTCATTCTGAGAATAGTGTATGCGGCGACCGAGTTGCTCTT
GCCCGGCGTCAATACGGGATAATACCGCGCCACATAGCAGAACTTTAAAAGTGCTCATCATTGGAAAACG
TTCTTCGGGGCGAAAACTCTCAAGGATCTTACCGCTGTTGAGATCCAGTTCGATGTAACCCACTCGTGCA
CCCAACTGATCTTCAGCATCTTTTACTTTCACCAGCGTTTCTGGGTGAGCAAAAACAGGAAGGCAAAATG
CCGCAAAAAAGGGAATAAGGGCGACACGGAAATGTTGAATACTCATACTCTTCCTTTTTCAATATTATTG
AAGCATTTATCAGGGTTATTGTCTCATGAGCGGATACATATTTGAATGTATTTAGAAAAATAAACAAATA
GGGGTTCCGCGCACATTTCCCCGAAAAGTGCCACCTG
