Features (pLannotate 1.2.2; 18 found; start..end, strand, type, name):
    115..1131    +  intron         chimeric intron: chimera between introns from chicken β-actin and rabbit β-globin
   1129..1200    +  CDS            HBB (fragment): HBB_LEPEU - Experimental evidence at protein level: Swiss-Prot protein existence level 1. Involved in oxygen transport from the lung to the various peripheral tissues. From Lepus europaeus (European hare).
   1225..2067    +  CDS            VP30: VP30_MABVM - Experimental evidence at protein level: Swiss-Prot protein existence level 1. Acts as a transcription anti-termination factor immediately after transcription initiation, but does not affect transcription elongation. This function has been found to be dependent on the formation of an RNA secondary structure at the transcription start site of the first gene (By similarity). From Lake Victoria marburgvirus (strain Musoke-80) (MARV) (Marburg virus (strain Kenya/Musoke/1980)).
   2462..2517    +  polyA_signal   β-globin poly(A) signal: rabbit β-globin polyadenylation signal (Gil and Proudfoot, 1987)
   2902..2918    -  protein_bind   lac operator: The lac repressor binds to the lac operator to inhibit transcription in E. coli. This inhibition can be relieved by adding lactose or isopropyl-β-D-thiogalactopyranoside (IPTG). lac repressor encoded by lacI
   2926..2956    -  promoter       lac promoter: promoter for the E. coli lac operon
   2971..2992    -  protein_bind   CAP binding site: CAP binding activates transcription in the presence of cAMP. E. coli catabolite activator protein
   3005..3044    -  CDS            lacI (fragment): lac repressor; lacI; The lac repressor binds to the lac operator to inhibit transcription in E. coli. This inhibition can be relieved by adding lactose or isopropyl-β-D-thiogalactopyranoside (IPTG).
   3051..3073    +  promoter       SV40 promoter (fragment): SV40 enhancer and early promoter
   3097..3232    +  rep_origin     SV40 ori: SV40 origin of replication
   3252..3386    +  polyA_signal   SV40 poly(A) signal: SV40 polyadenylation signal
   3388..3442    -  CDS            lacI (fragment): lac repressor; lacI; The lac repressor binds to the lac operator to inhibit transcription in E. coli. This inhibition can be relieved by adding lactose or isopropyl-β-D-thiogalactopyranoside (IPTG).
   3625..4213    -  rep_origin     ori: high-copy-number ColE1/pMB1/pBR322/pUC origin of replication
   4384..5244    -  CDS            AmpR: β-lactamase; bla; confers resistance to ampicillin, carbenicillin, and related antibiotics
   5245..5349    -  promoter       AmpR promoter: bla
   5380..5759    +  enhancer       CMV enhancer: human cytomegalovirus immediate early enhancer
   5761..1       +  promoter       chicken β-actin promoter (fragment) (across the origin): contains a 21-bp deletion relative to the standard chicken β-actin promoter
   5870..114     +  promoter       chicken β-actin promoter (fragment) (across the origin): contains a 21-bp deletion relative to the standard chicken β-actin promoter
>Addgene plasmid #135472 | pCAGGS_VP30_MARV | addgene full sequence | sequence record 268919 | Addgene Partial NGS Result
GCGAGGCGGAGAGGTGCGGCGGCAGCCAATCAGAGCGGCGCGCTCCGAAAGTTTCCTTTTATGGCGAGGC
GGCGGCGGCGGCGGCCCTATAAAAAGCGAAGCGCGCGGCGGGCGGGAGTCGCTGCGCGCTGCCTTCGCCC
CGTGCCCCGCTCCGCCGCCGCCTCGCGCCGCCCGCCCCGGCTCTGACTGACCGCGTTACTCCCACAGGTG
AGCGGGCGGGACGGCCCTTCTCCTCCGGGCTGTAATTAGCGCTTGGTTTAATGACGGCTTGTTTCTTTTC
TGTGGCTGCGTGAAAGCCTTGAGGGGCTCCGGGAGGGCCCTTTGTGCGGGGGGAGCGGCTCGGGGGGTGC
GTGCGTGTGTGTGTGCGTGGGGAGCGCCGCGTGCGGCTCCGCGCTGCCCGGCGGCTGTGAGCGCTGCGGG
CGCGGCGCGGGGCTTTGTGCGCTCCGCAGTGTGCGCGAGGGGAGCGCGGCCGGGGGCGGTGCCCCGCGGT
GCGGGGGGGGCTGCGAGGGGAACAAAGGCTGCGTGCGGGGTGTGTGCGTGGGGGGGTGAGCAGGGGGTGT
GGGCGCGTCGGTCGGGCTGCAACCCCCCCTGCACCCCCCTCCCCGAGTTGCTGAGCACGGCCCGGCTTCG
GGTGCGGGGCTCCGTACGGGGCGTGGCGCGGGGCTCGCCGTGCCGGGCGGGGGGTGGCGGCAGGTGGGGG
TGCCGGGCGGGGCGGGGCCGCCTCGGGCCGGGGAGGGCTCGGGGGAGGGGCGCGGCGGCCCCCGGAGCGC
CGGCGGCTGTCGAGGCGCGGCGAGCCGCAGCCATTGCCTTTTATGGTAATCGTGCGAGAGGGCGCAGGGA
CTTCCTTTGTCCCAAATCTGTGCGGAGCCGAAATCTGGGAGGCGCCGCCGCACCCCCTCTAGCGGGCGCG
GGGCGAAGCGGTGCGGCGCCGGCAGGAAGGAAATGGGCGGGGAGGGCCTTCGTGCGTCGCCGCGCCGCCG
TCCCCTTCTCCCTCTCCAGCCTCGGGGCTGTCCGCGGGGGGACGGCTGCCTTCGGGGGGGACGGGGCAGG
GCGGGGTTCGGCTTCTGGCGTGTGACCGGCGGCTCTAGAGCCTCTGCTAACCATGTTCATGCCTTCTTCT
TTTTCCTACAGCTCCTGGGCAACGTGCTGGTTATTGTGCTGTCTCATCATTTTGGCAAAGAATTCCTCGA
GGGTACCCCCGGGGAGCTCACTAGTGGATCCAAAATGCAACAACCTCGCGGAAGAAGTCGAACCCGCAAC
CACCAAGTCACACCGACTATATATCATGAAACTCAATTGCCCTCCAAACCTCATTATACCAATTATCATC
CACGTGCAAGATCGATGAGCTCAACCCGTAGTAGTGCAGAAAGTAGTCCCACCAATCATATTCCCCGTGC
TCGACCACCCTCAACATTCAACTTATCGAAACCCCCTCCTCCTCCAAAAGACATGTGCAGGAACATGAAA
ATTGGATTGCCGTGCGCTGATCCCACTTGTAATAGAGATCATGACCTTGATAATCTAACAAATCGTGAAC
TTTTGCTATTGATGGCCCGAAAAATGCTCCCCAATACAGACAAGACCTTTAGAAGTCCGCAGGACTGTGG
ATCACCGTCTCTTTCTAAAGGTCTCTCAAAAGATAAACAGGAGCAAACGAAAGATGTGTTGACCTTGGAA
AATCTAGGACACATTCTGAGCTATCTCCACAGATCAGAAATTGGGAAATTGGATGAGACATCACTTCGTG
CAGCATTAAGTCTGACGTGTGCTGGAATTCGAAAGACGAATAGATCCTTGATCAACACCATGACAGAATT
ACACATGAACCATGAAAATCTCCCGCAAGACCAAAACGGTGTTATCAAGCAGACCTATACAGGTATTCAC
CTTGACAAAGGAGGTCAATTCGAAGCCGCCTTATGGCAAGGTTGGGATAAGAGATCGATATCTCTATTCG
TACAAGCAGCTTTATATGTAATGAACAATATCCCCTGTGAATCATCAATCAGTGTGCAAGCCTCATACGA
TCATTTTATTCTTCCTCAAAGTCAAGGTAAAGGACAGTGATTATTGTTCGAAAGTTGACAATTTGATCAC
TTTCAGTTTTCAGTTTCAACCCTTATCGCGAGACTTGAATACAATCCTACTAACTTCAATAAGTGACCCC
AAATTCAAGTTTGCTGAAAGCTAAGATGACAATGATCACTAGTTCATTGTAAATTACTCGATCAAAATGT
TCTTAAGCTATCTTAAGCTTACTGATGCGGCTCTGCTTCACTTTTCTTTTGATTTTAAAGCCATAGCTAT
ATCTAAGTGTCTAATTAACAACTTGTACCTCTGGATCCCTGCAGCTCGAGAGGGGGGCGGCCGCGAGCTC
TTAATTAGCTAGCAGATCTTTTTCCCTCTGCCAAAAATTATGGGGACATCATGAAGCCCCTTGAGCATCT
GACTTCTGGCTAATAAAGGAAATTTATTTTCATTGCAATAGTGTGTTGGAATTTTTTGTGTCTCTCACTC
GGAAGGACATATGGGAGGGCAAATCATTTAAAACATCAGAATGAGTATTTGGTTTAGAGTTTGGCAACAT
ATGCCCATATGCTGGCTGCCATGAACAAAGGTTGGCTATAAAGAGGTCATCAGTATATGAAACAGCCCCC
TGCTGTCCATTCCTTATTCCATAGAAAAGCCTTGACTTGAGGTTAGATTTTTTTTATATTTTGTTTTGTG
TTATTTTTTTCTTTAACATCCCTAAAATTTTCCTTACATGTTTTACTAGCCAGATTTTTCCTCCTCTCCT
GACTACTCCCAGTCATAGCTGTCCCTCTTCTCTTATGGAGATCCCTCGACCTGCAGCCCAAGCTTGGCGT
AATCATGGTCATAGCTGTTTCCTGTGTGAAATTGTTATCCGCTCACAATTCCACACAACATACGAGCCGG
AAGCATAAAGTGTAAAGCCTGGGGTGCCTAATGAGTGAGCTAACTCACATTAATTGCGTTGCGCTCACTG
CCCGCTTTCCAGTCGGGAAACCTGTCGTGCCAGCGGATCCGCATCTCAATTAGTCAGCAACCATAGTCCC
GCCCCTAACTCCGCCCATCCCGCCCCTAACTCCGCCCAGTTCCGCCCATTCTCCGCCCCATGGCTGACTA
ATTTTTTTTATTTATGCAGAGGCCGAGGCCGCCTCGGCCTCTGAGCTATTCCAGAAGTAGTGAGGAGGCT
TTTTTGGAGGCCTAGGCTTTTGCAAAAAGCTAACTTGTTTATTGCAGCTTATAATGGTTACAAATAAAGC
AATAGCATCACAAATTTCACAAATAAAGCATTTTTTTCACTGCATTCTAGTTGTGGTTTGTCCAAACTCA
TCAATGTATCTTATCATGTCTGGATCCGCTGCATTAATGAATCGGCCAACGCGCGGGGAGAGGCGGTTTG
CGTATTGGGCGCTCTTCCGCTTCCTCGCTCACTGACTCGCTGCGCTCGGTCGTTCGGCTGCGGCGAGCGG
TATCAGCTCACTCAAAGGCGGTAATACGGTTATCCACAGAATCAGGGGATAACGCAGGAAAGAACATGTG
AGCAAAAGGCCAGCAAAAGGCCAGGAACCGTAAAAAGGCCGCGTTGCTGGCGTTTTTCCATAGGCTCCGC
CCCCCTGACGAGCATCACAAAAATCGACGCTCAAGTCAGAGGTGGCGAAACCCGACAGGACTATAAAGAT
ACCAGGCGTTTCCCCCTGGAAGCTCCCTCGTGCGCTCTCCTGTTCCGACCCTGCCGCTTACCGGATACCT
GTCCGCCTTTCTCCCTTCGGGAAGCGTGGCGCTTTCTCATAGCTCACGCTGTAGGTATCTCAGTTCGGTG
TAGGTCGTTCGCTCCAAGCTGGGCTGTGTGCACGAACCCCCCGTTCAGCCCGACCGCTGCGCCTTATCCG
GTAACTATCGTCTTGAGTCCAACCCGGTAAGACACGACTTATCGCCACTGGCAGCAGCCACTGGTAACAG
GATTAGCAGAGCGAGGTATGTAGGCGGTGCTACAGAGTTCTTGAAGTGGTGGCCTAACTACGGCTACACT
AGAAGAACAGTATTTGGTATCTGCGCTCTGCTGAAGCCAGTTACCTTCGGAAAAAGAGTTGGTAGCTCTT
GATCCGGCAAACAAACCACCGCTGGTAGCGGTGGTTTTTTTGTTTGCAAGCAGCAGATTACGCGCAGAAA
AAAAGGATCTCAAGAAGATCCTTTGATCTTTTCTACGGGGTCTGACGCTCAGTGGAACGAAAACTCACGT
TAAGGGATTTTGGTCATGAGATTATCAAAAAGGATCTTCACCTAGATCCTTTTAAATTAAAAATGAAGTT
TTAAATCAATCTAAAGTATATATGAGTAAACTTGGTCTGACAGTTACCAATGCTTAATCAGTGAGGCACC
TATCTCAGCGATCTGTCTATTTCGTTCATCCATAGTTGCCTGACTCCCCGTCGTGTAGATAACTACGATA
CGGGAGGGCTTACCATCTGGCCCCAGTGCTGCAATGATACCGCGAGACCCACGCTCACCGGCTCCAGATT
TATCAGCAATAAACCAGCCAGCCGGAAGGGCCGAGCGCAGAAGTGGTCCTGCAACTTTATCCGCCTCCAT
CCAGTCTATTAATTGTTGCCGGGAAGCTAGAGTAAGTAGTTCGCCAGTTAATAGTTTGCGCAACGTTGTT
GCCATTGCTACAGGCATCGTGGTGTCACGCTCGTCGTTTGGTATGGCTTCATTCAGCTCCGGTTCCCAAC
GATCAAGGCGAGTTACATGATCCCCCATGTTGTGCAAAAAAGCGGTTAGCTCCTTCGGTCCTCCGATCGT
TGTCAGAAGTAAGTTGGCCGCAGTGTTATCACTCATGGTTATGGCAGCACTGCATAATTCTCTTACTGTC
ATGCCATCCGTAAGATGCTTTTCTGTGACTGGTGAGTACTCAACCAAGTCATTCTGAGAATAGTGTATGC
GGCGACCGAGTTGCTCTTGCCCGGCGTCAATACGGGATAATACCGCGCCACATAGCAGAACTTTAAAAGT
GCTCATCATTGGAAAACGTTCTTCGGGGCGAAAACTCTCAAGGATCTTACCGCTGTTGAGATCCAGTTCG
ATGTAACCCACTCGTGCACCCAACTGATCTTCAGCATCTTTTACTTTCACCAGCGTTTCTGGGTGAGCAA
AAACAGGAAGGCAAAATGCCGCAAAAAAGGGAATAAGGGCGACACGGAAATGTTGAATACTCATACTCTT
CCTTTTTCAATATTATTGAAGCATTTATCAGGGTTATTGTCTCATGAGCGGATACATATTTGAATGTATT
TAGAAAAATAAACAAATAGGGGTTCCGCGCACATTTCCCCGAAAAGTGCCACCTGGGTCGACATTGATTA
TTGACTAGTTATTAATAGTAATCAATTACGGGGTCATTAGTTCATAGCCCATATATGGAGTTCCGCGTTA
CATAACTTACGGTAAATGGCCCGCCTGGCTGACCGCCCAACGACCCCCGCCCATTGACGTCAATAATGAC
GTATGTTCCCATAGTAACGCCAATAGGGACTTTCCATTGACGTCAATGGGTGGAGTATTTACGGTAAACT
GCCCACTTGGCAGTACATCAAGTGTATCATATGCCAAGTACGCCCCCTATTGACGTCAATGACGGTAAAT
GGCCCGCCTGGCATTATGCCCAGTACATGACCTTATGGGACTTTCCTACTTGGCAGTACATCTACGTATT
AGTCATCGCTATTACCATGGTCGAGGTGAGCCCCACGTTCTGCTTCACTCTCCCCATCTCCCCCCCCTCC
CCACCCCCAATTTTGTATTTATTTATTTTTTAATTATTTTGTGCAGCGATGGGGGCGGGGGGGGGGG
